>Addgene plasmid #155440 | CCNL1 | addgene full sequence | sequence record 317328 | Addgene NGS Result
GGCTCCGGTGCCCGTCAGTGGGCAGAGCGCACATCGCCCACAGTCCCCGAGAAGTTGGGGGGAGGGGTCG
GCAATTGAACCGGTGCCTAGAGAAGGTGGCGCGGGGTAAACTGGGAAAGTGATGTCGTGTACTGGCTCCG
CCTTTTTCCCGAGGGTGGGGGAGAACCGTATATAAGTGCAGTAGTCGCCGTGAACGTTCTTTTTCGCAAC
GGGTTTGCCGCCAGAACACAGGTAAGTGCCGTGTGTGGTTCCCGCGGGCCTGGCCTCTTTACGGGTTATG
GCCCTTGCGTGCCTTGAATTACTTCCACCTGGCTGCAGTACGTGATTCTTGATCCCGAGCTTCGGGTTGG
AAGTGGGTGGGAGAGTTCGAGGCCTTGCGCTTAAGGAGCCCCTTCGCCTCGTGCTTGAGTTGAGGCCTGG
CCTGGGCGCTGGGGCCGCCGCGTGCGAATCTGGTGGCACCTTCGCGCCTGTCTCGCTGCTTTCGATAAGT
CTCTAGCCATTTAAAATTTTTGATGACCTGCTGCGACGCTTTTTTTCTGGCAAGATAGTCTTGTAAATGC
GGGCCAAGATCTGCACACTGGTATTTCGGTTTTTGGGGCCGCGGGCGGCGACGGGGCCCGTGCGTCCCAG
CGCACATGTTCGGCGAGGCGGGGCCTGCGAGCGCGGCCACCGAGAATCGGACGGGGGTAGTCTCAAGCTG
GCCGGCCTGCTCTGGTGCCTGGCCTCGCGCCGCCGTGTATCGCCCCGCCCTGGGCGGCAAGGCTGGCCCG
GTCGGCACCAGTTGCGTGAGCGGAAAGATGGCCGCTTCCCGGCCCTGCTGCAGGGAGCTCAAAATGGAGG
ACGCGGCGCTCGGGAGAGCGGGCGGGTGAGTCACCCACACAAAGGAAAAGGGCCTTTCCGTCCTCAGCCG
TCGCTTCATGTGACTCCACGGAGTACCGGGCGCCGTCCAGGCACCTCGATTAGTTCTCGAGCTTTTGGAG
TACGTCGTCTTTAGGTTGGGGGGAGGGGTTTTATGCGATGGAGTTTCCCCACACTGAGTGGGTGGAGACT
GAAGTTAGGCCAGCTTGGCACTTGATGTAATTCTCCTTGGAATTTGCCCTTTTTGAGTTTGGATCTTGGT
TCATTCTCAAGCCTCAGACAGTGGTTCAAAGTTTTTTTCTTCCATTTCAGGTGTCGTGAGGAATTAGCTT
GGTACTAATACGACTCACTATAGGGAGACCCAAGCTGGCTAGGTAAGCTTGGTACCGAGCTCGGATCCAC
TAGTCCAGTGTGGTGGAATTCTGCAGATATCAACAAGTTTGTACAAAAAAGTTGGCATGGCGTCCGGGCC
TCATTCGACAGCTACTGCTGCCGCAGCCGCCTCATCGGCCGCCCCAAGCGCGGGCGGCTCCAGCTCCGGG
ACGACGACCACGACGACGACCACGACGGGAGGGATCCTGATCGGCGATCGCCTGTACTCGGAAGTTTCAC
TTACCATCGACCACTCTCTGATTCCGGAGGAGAGGCTCTCGCCCACCCCATCCATGCAGGATGGGCTCGA
CCTGCCCAGTGAGACGGACTTACGCATCCTGGGCTGCGAGCTCATCCAGGCCGCCGGCATTCTCCTCCGG
CTGCCGCAGGTGGCGATGGCAACGGGGCAGGTGTTGTTTCATCGTTTTTTCTACTCCAAATCTTTCGTCA
AACACAGTTTCGAGATTGTTGCTATGGCTTGTATTAATCTTGCATCAAAAATCGAAGAAGCACCTAGAAG
AATAAGAGATGTGATTAATGTATTCCACCACCTCCGCCAGTTAAGAGGAAAAAGGACTCCAAGCCCCCTG
ATCCTTGATCAGAACTACATTAACACCAAAAATCAAGTTATCAAAGCAGAGAGGAGGGTGCTAAAGGAGT
TGGGATTTTGTGTTCATGTCAAGCATCCTCATAAGATCATTGTTATGTATTTACAAGTCTTAGAATGTGA
ACGTAATCAAACCCTGGTTCAAACTGCCTGGAATTACATGAATGACAGTCTTCGAACCAATGTGTTTGTT
CGATTTCAACCAGAGACTATAGCATGTGCTTGCATCTACCTTGCAGCTAGAGCACTTCAGATTCCGTTGC
CAACTCGTCCCCATTGGTTTCTTCTTTTTGGTACTACAGAAGAGGAAATCCAGGAAATCTGCATAGAAAC
ACTTAGGCTTTATACCAGAAAAAAGCCAAACTATGAATTACTGGAAAAAGAAGTAGAAAAAAGAAAAGTA
GCCTTACAAGAAGCCAAATTAAAAGCAAAGGGATTGAATCCGGATGGAACTCCAGCCCTTTCAACCCTGG
GTGGATTTTCTCCAGCCTCCAAGCCATCATCACCAAGAGAAGTAAAAGCTGAAGAGAAATCACCAATCTC
CATTAATGTGAAGACAGTCAAAAAAGAACCTGAGGATAGACAACAGGCTTCCAAAAGCCCTTACAATGGT
GTAAGAAAAGACAGCAAGAGAAGTAGAAATAGCAGAAGTGCAAGTCGATCGAGGTCAAGAACACGATCAC
GTTCTAGATCACATACTCCAAGAAGACACTATAATAATAGGCGGAGTCGATCTGGAACATACAGCTCGAG
ATCAAGAAGCAGGTCCCGCAGTCACAGTGAAAGCCCTCGAAGACATCATAATCATGGTTCTCCTCACCTT
AAGGCCAAGCATACCAGAGATGATTTAAAAAGTTCAAACAGACATGGTCATAAAAGGAAAAAATCTCGTT
CTCGATCTCAGAGCAAGTCTCGGGATCACTCAGATGCAGCCAAGAAACACAGGCATGAAAGGGGACATCA
TAGGGACAGGCGTGAACGATCTCGCTCCTTTGAGAGGTCCCATAAAAGCAAGCACCATGGTGGCAGTCGC
TCAGGACATGGCAGGCACAGGCGCTGCCCAACTTTCTTGTACAAAGTGGTTGATATCCAGCACAGTGGCG
GCCGCTCGAGTCTAGAGGGCCCGCGGTTCGAAACCAGCGGAGGCGGCGGAAGCGGGGGAGGAGGCAGCGG
CGGAGGCGGCAGCGGGGGCGGCGGAAGCGCTACCGGTAAGCCTATCCCTAACCCTCTCCTCGGTCTCGAT
TCTACGCGTACCGGTATGGCTTCTAACTTTACTCAGTTCGTTCTCGTCGACAATGGCGGAACTGGCGACG
TGACTGTCGCCCCAAGCAACTTCGCTAACGGGGTCGCTGAATGGATCAGCTCTAACTCGCGATCACAGGC
TTACAAAGTAACCTGTAGCGTTCGTCAGAGCTCTGCGCAGAATCGCAAATACACCATCAAAGTCGAGGTG
CCTAAAGTGGCAACCCAGACTGTTGGTGGTGAAGAGCTTCCTGTAGCCGGATGGAGATCTTACTTAAATA
TGGAACTAACCATTCCAATTTTCGCCACGAATTCCGACTGCGAGCTTATTGTTAAGGCAATGCAAGGTCT
CCTAAAAGATGGAAACCCGATTCCCTCGGCCATCGCGGCCAACTCCGGCATCTACGGAGGTGGAGGTGGA
TCTCGTACGGGTTAGTAATGAGTTTAAACCCGCTGATCAGCCTCGACTGTGCCTTCTAGTTGCCAGCCAT
CTGTTGTTTGCCCCTCCCCCGTGCCTTCCTTGACCCTGGAAGGTGCCACTCCCACTGTCCTTTCCTAATA
AAATGAGGAAATTGCATCGCATTGTCTGAGTAGGTGTCATTCTATTCTGGGGGGTGGGGTGGGGCAGGAC
AGCAAGGGGGAGGATTGGGAAGACAATAGCAGGCATGCTGGGGATGCGGTGGGCTCTATGGCTTCTGAGG
CGGAAAGAACCAGCTGGGGCTCTAGGGGGTATCCCC
[124 nt withheld, positions 3817-3940]
C
[91 nt withheld, positions 3942-4032]
AGGGTGATGGTTCACGTACCTAGAAGTTCCTATTCCGAAGTTCCTATTCTCTAGAAAGTATAGGAACTTC
CTTGGCCAAAAAGCCTGAACTCACCGCGACGTCTGTCGAGAAGTTTCTGATCGAAAAGTTCGACAGCGTC
TCCGACCTGATGCAGCTCTCGGAGGGCGAAGAATCTCGTGCTTTCAGCTTCGATGTAGGAGGGCGTGGAT
ATGTCCTGCGGGTAAATAGCTGCGCCGATGGTTTCTACAAAGATCGTTATGTTTATCGGCACTTTGCATC
GGCCGCGCTCCCGATTCCGGAAGTGCTTGACATTGGGGAATTCAGCGAGAGCCTGACCTATTGCATCTCC
CGCCGTGCACAGGGTGTCACGTTGCAAGACCTGCCTGAAACCGAACTGCCCGCTGTTCTGCAGCCGGTCG
CGGAGGCCATGGATGCGATCGCTGCGGCCGATCTTAGCCAGACGAGCGGGTTCGGCCCATTCGGACCGCA
AGGAATCGGTCAATACACTACATGGCGTGATTTCATATGCGCGATTGCTGATCCCCATGTGTATCACTGG
CAAACTGTGATGGACGACACCGTCAGTGCGTCCGTCGCGCAGGCTCTCGATGAGCTGATGCTTTGGGCCG
AGGACTGCCCCGAAGTCCGGCACCTCGTGCACGCGGATTTCGGCTCCAACAATGTCCTGACGGACAATGG
CCGCATAACAGCGGTCATTGACTGGAGCGAGGCGATGTTCGGGGATTCCCAATACGAGGTCGCCAACATC
TTCTTCTGGAGGCCGTGGTTGGCTTGTATGGAGCAGCAGACGCGCTACTTCGAGCGGAGGCATCCGGAGC
TTGCAGGATCGCCGCGGCTCCGGGCGTATATGCTCCGCATTGGTCTTGACCAACTCTATCAGAGCTTGGT
TGACGGCAATTTCGATGATGCAGCTTGGGCGCAGGGTCGATGCGACGCAATCGTCCGATCCGGAGCCGGG
ACTGTCGGGCGTACACAAATCGCCCGCAGAAGCGCGGCCGTCTGGACCGATGGCTGTGTAGAAGTACTCG
CCGATAGTGGAAACCGACGCCCCAGCACTCGTCCGAGGGCAAAGGAATAGCACGTACTACGAGATTTCGA
TTCCACCGCCGCCTTCTATGAAAGGTTGGGCTTCGGAATCGTTTTCCGGGACGCCGGCTGGATGATCCTC
CAGCGCGGGGATCTCATGCTGGAGTTCTTCGCCCACCCCAACTTGTTTATTGCAGCTTATAATGGTTACA
AATAAAGCAATAGCATCACAAATTTCACAAATAAAGCATTTTTTTCACTGCATTCTAGTTGTGGTTTGTC
CAAACTCATCAATGTATCTTATCATGTCTGTATACCGTCGACCTCTAGCTAGAGCTTGGCGTAATCATGG
TCATAGCTGTTTCCTGTGTGAAATTGTTATCCGCTCACAATTCCACACAACATACGAGCCGGAAGCATAA
AGTGTAAAGCCTGGGGTGCCTAATGAGTGAGCTAACTCACATTAATTGCGTTGCGCTCACTGCCCGCTTT
CCAGTCGGGAAACCTGTCGTGCCAGCTGCATTAATGAATCGGCCAACGCGCGGGGAGAGGCGGTTTGCGT
ATTGGGCGCTCTTCCGCTTCCTCGCTCACTGACTCGCTGCGCTCGGTCGTTCGGCTGCGGCGAGCGGTAT
CAGCTCACTCAAAGGCGGTAATACGGTTATCCACAGAATCAGGGGATAACGCAGGAAAGAACATGTGAGC
AAAAGGCCAGCAAAAGGCCAGGAACCGTAAAAAGGCCGCGTTGCTGGCGTTTTTCCATAGGCTCCGCCCC
CCTGACGAGCATCACAAAAATCGACGCTCAAGTCAGAGGTGGCGAAACCCGACAGGACTATAAAGATACC
AGGCGTTTCCCCCTGGAAGCTCCCTCGTGCGCTCTCCTGTTCCGACCCTGCCGCTTACCGGATACCTGTC
CGCCTTTCTCCCTTCGGGAAGCGTGGCGCTTTCTCATAGCTCACGCTGTAGGTATCTCAGTTCGGTGTAG
GTCGTTCGCTCCAAGCTGGGCTGTGTGCACGAACCCCCCGTTCAGCCCGACCGCTGCGCCTTATCCGGTA
ACTATCGTCTTGAGTCCAACCCGGTAAGACACGACTTATCGCCACTGGCAGCAGCCACTGGTAACAGGAT
TAGCAGAGCGAGGTATGTAGGCGGTGCTACAGAGTTCTTGAAGTGGTGGCCTAACTACGGCTACACTAGA
AGAACAGTATTTGGTATCTGCGCTCTGCTGAAGCCAGTTACCTTCGGAAAAAGAGTTGGTAGCTCTTGAT
CCGGCAAACAAACCACCGCTGGTAGCGGTGGTTTTTTTGTTTGCAAGCAGCAGATTACGCGCAGAAAAAA
AGGATCTCAAGAAGATCCTTTGATCTTTTCTACGGGGTCTGACGCTCAGTGGAACGAAAACTCACGTTAA
GGGATTTTGGTCATGAGATTATCAAAAAGGATCTTCACCTAGATCCTTTTAAATTAAAAATGAAGTTTTA
AATCAATCTAAAGTATATATGAGTAAACTTGGTCTGACAGTTACCAATGCTTAATCAGTGAGGCACCTAT
CTCAGCGATCTGTCTATTTCGTTCATCCATAGTTGCCTGACTCCCCGTCGTGTAGATAACTACGATACGG
GAGGGCTTACCATCTGGCCCCAGTGCTGCAATGATACCGCGAGACCCACGCTCACCGGCTCCAGATTTAT
CAGCAATAAACCAGCCAGCCGGAAGGGCCGAGCGCAGAAGTGGTCCTGCAACTTTATCCGCCTCCATCCA
GTCTATTAATTGTTGCCGGGAAGCTAGAGTAAGTAGTTCGCCAGTTAATAGTTTGCGCAACGTTGTTGCC
ATTGCTACAGGCATCGTGGTGTCACGCTCGTCGTTTGGTATGGCTTCATTCAGCTCCGGTTCCCAACGAT
CAAGGCGAGTTACATGATCCCCCATGTTGTGCAAAAAAGCGGTTAGCTCCTTCGGTCCTCCGATCGTTGT
CAGAAGTAAGTTGGCCGCAGTGTTATCACTCATGGTTATGGCAGCACTGCATAATTCTCTTACTGTCATG
CCATCCGTAAGATGCTTTTCTGTGACTGGTGAGTACTCAACCAAGTCATTCTGAGAATAGTGTATGCGGC
GACCGAGTTGCTCTTGCCCGGCGTCAATACGGGATAATACCGCGCCACATAGCAGAACTTTAAAAGTGCT
CATCATTGGAAAACGTTCTTCGGGGCGAAAACTCTCAAGGATCTTACCGCTGTTGAGATCCAGTTCGATG
TAACCCACTCGTGCACCCAACTGATCTTCAGCATCTTTTACTTTCACCAGCGTTTCTGGGTGAGCAAAAA
CAGGAAGGCAAAATGCCGCAAAAAAGGGAATAAGGGCGACACGGAAATGTTGAATACTCATACTCTTCCT
TTTTCAATATTATTGAAGCATTTATCAGGGTTATTGTCTCATGAGCGGATACATATTTGAATGTATTTAG
AAAAATAAACAAATAGGGGTTCCGCGCACATTTCCCCGAAAAGTGCCACCTGACGTCGACGGATCGGGAG
ATCTCCCGATCCCCTATGGTGCACTCTCAGTACAATCTGCTCTGATGCCGCATAGTTAAGCCAGTATCTG
CTCCCTGCTTGTGTGTTGGAGGTCGCTGAGTAGTGCGCGAGCAAAATTTAAGCTACAACAAGGCAAGGCT
TGACCGACAATTGCATGAAGAATCTGCTTAGGGTTAGGCGTTTTGCGCTGCTTCGCGATGTACGGGCCAG
ATATACGCGTTGACATTGATTATTGACTAGGCTTTTGCAAAAAGCTTTGCAAAGATGGATAAAGTTTTAA
ACAGAGAGGAATCTTTGCAGCTAATGGACCTTCTAGGTCTTGAAAGGAGTGGGAATT
Features (pLannotate 1.2.2; 24 found; start..end, strand, type, name):
      1..1179    +  promoter       EF-1α promoter: strong constitutive promoter for human elongation factor EF-1α
   1196..1214    +  promoter       T7 promoter: promoter for bacteriophage T7 RNA polymerase
   1294..1311    +  protein_bind   attB1 (fragment): mutant version of attB; core recombination site for the Gateway® BP reaction BP Clonase™
   1317..2894    +  CDS            CCNL1: CCNL1_HUMAN - Experimental evidence at protein level: Swiss-Prot protein existence level 1. Involved in pre-mRNA splicing. Functions in association with cyclin-dependent kinases (CDKs) (PubMed:18216018). Inhibited by the CDK-specific inhibitor CDKN1A/p21 (PubMed:11980906). May play a role in the regulation of RNA polymerase II (pol II). May be a candidate proto- oncogene in head and neck squamous cell carcinomas (HNSCC) (PubMed:12414649, PubMed:15700036). From Homo sapiens (Human).
   2897..2920    -  protein_bind   attB2: mutant version of attB; recombination site for the Gateway® BP reaction BP Clonase™
   3045..3086    +  CDS            V5 tag: epitope tag from simian virus 5
   3099..3485    +  CDS            MS2: bacteriophage MS2 coat protein binds to a specific stem-loop structure in the viral RNA (Peabody, 1993)
   3547..3771    +  polyA_signal   bGH poly(A) signal: bovine growth hormone polyadenylation signal
   3775..3796    +  promoter       SV40 promoter (fragment): SV40 enhancer and early promoter
   3817..4050    +  rep_origin     f1 ori (fragment) (sequence partly withheld): f1 bacteriophage origin of replication; arrow indicates direction of (+) strand synthesis
   4055..4102    +  protein_bind   FRT: FLP-mediated recombination occurs in the 8-bp core sequence TCTAGAAA (Turan and Bode, 2011). FLP recombinase from the Saccharomyces cerevisiae 2μ plasmid
   4110..5132    +  CDS            HygR: aminoglycoside phosphotransferase from E. coli; aph(4)-Ia; confers resistance to hygromycin
   5142..5267    +  CDS            ble (fragment): BLE_KLEPN - Experimental evidence at protein level: Swiss-Prot protein existence level 1. Binding protein with a strong affinity to the bleomycin family of antibiotics. Binds to CL990; an antimitotic-antibiotic compound. From Klebsiella pneumoniae.
   5262..5383    +  polyA_signal   SV40 poly(A) signal: SV40 polyadenylation signal
   5456..5472    -  protein_bind   lac operator: The lac repressor binds to the lac operator to inhibit transcription in E. coli. This inhibition can be relieved by adding lactose or isopropyl-β-D-thiogalactopyranoside (IPTG). lac repressor encoded by lacI
   5480..5510    -  promoter       lac promoter: promoter for the E. coli lac operon
   5525..5546    -  protein_bind   CAP binding site: CAP binding activates transcription in the presence of cAMP. E. coli catabolite activator protein
   5559..5651    -  CDS            lacI (fragment): lac repressor; lacI; The lac repressor binds to the lac operator to inhibit transcription in E. coli. This inhibition can be relieved by adding lactose or isopropyl-β-D-thiogalactopyranoside (IPTG).
   5834..6422    -  rep_origin     ori: high-copy-number ColE1/pMB1/pBR322/pUC origin of replication
   6593..7453    -  CDS            AmpR: β-lactamase; bla; confers resistance to ampicillin, carbenicillin, and related antibiotics
   7454..7558    -  promoter       AmpR promoter: bla
   7617..7669    -  misc_feature   bom (fragment): basis of mobility region from pBR322
   7824..7842    +  enhancer       CMV enhancer (fragment): human cytomegalovirus immediate early enhancer
   7867..7933    +  CDS            small t antigen (fragment): SV40 (simian virus 40) small t antigen
