[The description below was written by a language model from this plasmid's Addgene catalogue record and pLannotate feature annotations shown in this document.]
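Description:
CCNL1 is a mammalian expression plasmid built by Gateway cloning in the E2.pEF5-DEST-FL-V5-MCP destination backbone, carrying the unmutated human cyclin L1 open reading frame (1,578 bp). The coding sequence sits between attB1 and attB2 recombination scars and is driven by the strong constitutive EF-1α promoter; a T7 promoter lies just upstream of the insert. Downstream of attB2, the backbone supplies a C-terminal V5 epitope tag followed by the bacteriophage MS2 coat protein (MCP), and the transcript is terminated by the bGH polyadenylation signal. The expected product is therefore a CCNL1-V5-MCP fusion, in which V5 allows immunodetection and MCP binds the specific MS2 RNA stem-loop structure.

The plasmid is propagated in E. coli through a high-copy ColE1/pUC-type origin with ampicillin selection (AmpR and its bla promoter). The feature table also shows an FRT site placed immediately upstream of a hygromycin resistance gene with an SV40 poly(A) signal. No complete promoter is annotated in front of HygR, an arrangement consistent with FLP-mediated integration into a genomic FRT landing site, although the record does not state this use. Several short fragments (f1 ori, SV40 promoter, ble, lacI, CMV enhancer, small t antigen) appear to be backbone remnants.

The stated purpose is an RNA-binding protein tethering screen. In such tethered function assays, the MCP moiety recruits the fused candidate protein to a reporter mRNA bearing MS2 hairpins, so that its effect on mRNA stability or translation can be measured. The reporter is not part of this plasmid.
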