Addgene plasmid #155440: CCNL1
Purpose: For use in RBP tethering screen
Depositing lab: Eugene Yeo. Depositing organization: University of California, San Diego (UCSD). Publication: Large-scale tethered function assays identify factors that regulate mRNA stability and translation. Luo EC, Nathanson JL, Tan FE, Schwartz JL, Schmok JC, Shankar A, Markmiller S, Yee BA, Sathe S, Pratt GA, Scaletta DB, Ha Y, Hill DE, Aigner S, Yeo GW. Nat Struct Mol Biol. 2020 Oct;27(10):989-1000. doi: 10.1038/s41594-020-0477-6. Epub 2020 Aug 17. PubMed 32807991.
Backbone
  Vector backbone: E2.pEF5-DEST-FL-V5-MCP
  Backbone size w/o insert (bp): 7357
  Vector type: Mammalian Expression
Growth in bacteria
  Bacterial resistance: Ampicillin, 100 μg/mL
  Growth temperature: 37°C
  Growth strain: DH5alpha
  Copy number: High Copy
Gene/Insert
  Gene/Insert name: CCNL1 (alt name: Accession: JF432881)
  Species: H. sapiens (human)
  Insert size (bp): 1578
  Mutation: none
  Entrez Gene: CCNL1 (a.k.a. ANIA6A, BM-001, PRO1073, ania-6a)
  Promoter: EF-1a
  Tag / fusion protein: V5-MCP (C terminal on backbone)
  Cloning method: Gateway Cloning
  Sequencing primers: 5′ TAATACGACTCACTATAGGG; 3′ gctcgagtctagagggc
Resource information
  A portion of this plasmid was derived from a plasmid made by: DNASU Plasmid Repository Center for Personalized Diagnostics Biodesign Institute
Terms and licenses: Academic/Nonprofit Terms; Industry Terms: Not Available to Industry
How to cite: CCNL1 was a gift from Eugene Yeo (Addgene plasmid # 155440 ; http://n2t.net/addgene:155440 ; RRID:Addgene_155440)
