>Addgene plasmid #155440 | CCNL1 | depositor partial sequence | sequence record 300844 | Insert Sequence
ATGGCGTCCGGGCCTCATTCGACAGCTACTGCTGCCGCAGCCGCCTCATCGGCCGCCCCAAGCGCGGGCG
GCTCCAGCTCCGGGACGACGACCACGACGACGACCACGACGGGAGGGATCCTGATCGGCGATCGCCTGTA
CTCGGAAGTTTCACTTACCATCGACCACTCTCTGATTCCGGAGGAGAGGCTCTCGCCCACCCCATCCATG
CAGGATGGGCTCGACCTGCCCAGTGAGACGGACTTACGCATCCTGGGCTGCGAGCTCATCCAGGCCGCCG
GCATTCTCCTCCGGCTGCCGCAGGTGGCGATGGCAACGGGGCAGGTGTTGTTTCATCGTTTTTTCTACTC
CAAATCTTTCGTCAAACACAGTTTCGAGATTGTTGCTATGGCTTGTATTAATCTTGCATCAAAAATCGAA
GAAGCACCTAGAAGAATAAGAGATGTGATTAATGTATTCCACCACCTCCGCCAGTTAAGAGGAAAAAGGA
CTCCAAGCCCCCTGATCCTTGATCAGAACTACATTAACACCAAAAATCAAGTTATCAAAGCAGAGAGGAG
GGTGCTAAAGGAGTTGGGATTTTGTGTTCATGTCAAGCATCCTCATAAGATCATTGTTATGTATTTACAA
GTCTTAGAATGTGAACGTAATCAAACCCTGGTTCAAACTGCCTGGAATTACATGAATGACAGTCTTCGAA
CCAATGTGTTTGTTCGATTTCAACCAGAGACTATAGCATGTGCTTGCATCTACCTTGCAGCTAGAGCACT
TCAGATTCCGTTGCCAACTCGTCCCCATTGGTTTCTTCTTTTTGGTACTACAGAAGAGGAAATCCAGGAA
ATCTGCATAGAAACACTTAGGCTTTATACCAGAAAAAAGCCAAACTATGAATTACTGGAAAAAGAAGTAG
AAAAAAGAAAAGTAGCCTTACAAGAAGCCAAATTAAAAGCAAAGGGATTGAATCCGGATGGAACTCCAGC
CCTTTCAACCCTGGGTGGATTTTCTCCAGCCTCCAAGCCATCATCACCAAGAGAAGTAAAAGCTGAAGAG
AAATCACCAATCTCCATTAATGTGAAGACAGTCAAAAAAGAACCTGAGGATAGACAACAGGCTTCCAAAA
GCCCTTACAATGGTGTAAGAAAAGACAGCAAGAGAAGTAGAAATAGCAGAAGTGCAAGTCGATCGAGGTC
AAGAACACGATCACGTTCTAGATCACATACTCCAAGAAGACACTATAATAATAGGCGGAGTCGATCTGGA
ACATACAGCTCGAGATCAAGAAGCAGGTCCCGCAGTCACAGTGAAAGCCCTCGAAGACATCATAATCATG
GTTCTCCTCACCTTAAGGCCAAGCATACCAGAGATGATTTAAAAAGTTCAAACAGACATGGTCATAAAAG
GAAAAAATCTCGTTCTCGATCTCAGAGCAAGTCTCGGGATCACTCAGATGCAGCCAAGAAACACAGGCAT
GAAAGGGGACATCATAGGGACAGGCGTGAACGATCTCGCTCCTTTGAGAGGTCCCATAAAAGCAAGCACC
ATGGTGGCAGTCGCTCAGGACATGGCAGGCACAGGCGC
